Addgene plasmid #68543: pMM553
Purpose: NanoLuc expressed constitutively from PBT1311, pNBU2 backbone, AmpR
Depositing lab: Timothy Lu & Christopher Voigt. Depositing organization: Massachusetts Institute of Technology. Publication: Programming a Human Commensal Bacterium, Bacteroides thetaiotaomicron, to Sense and Respond to Stimuli in the Murine Gut Microbiota. Mimee M, Tucker AC, Voigt CA, Lu TK. Cell Syst. 2015 Jul 29;1(1):62-71. doi: 10.1016/j.cels.2015.06.001. PubMed 26918244.
Backbone
  Vector backbone: pNBU2
  Total vector size (bp): 5767
  Selectable markers: Erythromycin in Bacteroides
Growth in bacteria
  Bacterial resistance: Ampicillin, 100 μg/mL
  Growth temperature: 37°C
  Growth strain: Pir1
  Copy number: Low Copy
Gene/Insert
  Gene/Insert name: NanoLuc
  Insert size (bp): 516
Terms and licenses: Academic/Nonprofit Terms; Industry Terms: Not Available to Industry
Depositor comments: Mismatches in NBU2 integrase compared to the depositor's sequence match NCBI reference number: QJT41638.1.
How to cite: pMM553 was a gift from Timothy Lu & Christopher Voigt (Addgene plasmid # 68543 ; http://n2t.net/addgene:68543 ; RRID:Addgene_68543)
