[The description below was written by a language model from this plasmid's Addgene catalogue record, the feature table of its GenBank file and pLannotate feature annotations shown in this document.]
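Description:
pMM553 is a 5.8 kb integrative shuttle plasmid built on the pNBU2 backbone for delivering a luciferase reporter into Bacteroides, the associated work being on Bacteroides thetaiotaomicron. In E. coli it replicates from the R6K gamma origin, which functions only when the pi initiator protein is supplied in trans, so it is maintained at low copy in a pir-expressing host under ampicillin selection (bla/AmpR). An incP (RP4-type) oriT, flanked by a traJ fragment, allows the plasmid to be mobilised by conjugation from a suitable donor strain. Because the R6K origin is not expected to function in the recipient, stable erythromycin-resistant Bacteroides clones arise through chromosomal insertion by the NBU2 integrase. That integrase is mentioned in the depositor comments, which note some sequence mismatches that agree with a public reference protein, but neither it nor its attachment site is annotated in either feature table. Erythromycin resistance is attributed to an erm-family rRNA methyltransferase, which the automated annotation matches to ermC'.

The payload is a 516 bp NanoLuc open reading frame, detected by automated annotation as a fragment related to the catalytic subunit of Oplophorus gracilirostris luciferase. It is described as being constitutively expressed from PBT1311, a promoter named after a B. thetaiotaomicron locus. The promoter and any ribosome binding site are not annotated, so their positions cannot be given from the record. The construct serves as a constitutive luminescent reporter, useful as a reference for measuring promoter strength and for benchmarking genetic parts in this gut commensal. The depositor sequence and the sequencing-derived record differ by a few bases in length, and a third 802 bp partial record carries no annotations.
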