LOCUS       Exported 5767 bp ds-DNA circular SYN 12-MAY-2021
DEFINITION  NanoLuc expressed constitutively from PBT1311, pNBU2 backbone, AmpR.
ACCESSION   .
VERSION     .
KEYWORDS    pMM553
SOURCE      synthetic DNA construct
  ORGANISM  synthetic DNA construct
REFERENCE   1 (bases 1 to 5767)
  AUTHORS   Mimee M, Tucker AC, Voigt CA, Lu TK
  TITLE     Programming a Human Commensal Bacterium, Bacteroides
            thetaiotaomicron, to Sense and Respond to Stimuli in the Murine Gut
            Microbiota.
  JOURNAL   Cell Syst. 2015 Jul 29;1(1):62-71. doi: 10.1016/j.cels.2015.06.001.
  PUBMED    26918244
REFERENCE   2 (bases 1 to 5767)
  AUTHORS   .
  TITLE     Direct Submission
  JOURNAL   Exported May 12, 2021 from SnapGene Server 1.1.58
            http://www.snapgene.com
FEATURES             Location/Qualifiers
     source          1..5767
                     /organism="synthetic DNA construct"
                     /mol_type="other DNA"
     CDS             3767..4627
                     /codon_start=1
                     /gene="bla"
                     /product="beta-lactamase"
                     /label=AmpR
                     /note="confers resistance to ampicillin, carbenicillin, and
                     related antibiotics"
                     /translation="MSIQHFRVALIPFFAAFCLPVFAHPETLVKVKDAEDQLGARVGYI
                     ELDLNSGKILESFRPEERFPMMSTFKVLLCGAVLSRIDAGQEQLGRRIHYSQNDLVEYS
                     PVTEKHLTDGMTVRELCSAAITMSDNTAANLLLTTIGGPKELTAFLHNMGDHVTRLDRW
                     EPELNEAIPNDERDTTMPVAMATTLRKLLTGELLTLASRQQLIDWMEADKVAGPLLRSA
                     LPAGWFIADKSGAGERGSRGIIAALGPDGKPSRIVVIYTTGSQATMDERNRQIAEIGAS
                     LIKHW"
     primer_bind     complement(3985..4004)
                     /label=Amp-R
                     /note="Ampicillin resistance gene, reverse primer"
     oriT            4758..4867
                     /note="incP origin of transfer"
     rep_origin      5038..5426
                     /label=R6K gamma ori
                     /note="gamma replication origin from E. coli plasmid R6K;
                     requires the R6K initiator protein pi for replication"
ORIGIN
        1 atggttttta ctctggaaga ttttgttggc gattggcgtc agaccgcggg ttataatttg
       61 gatcaagtcc tggaacaggg tggcgtaagc tctctgttcc agaacctggg tgtgagcgtg
      121 acgccgattc agcgcatcgt tctgtccggc gagaacggtc tgaaaattga tattcatgtg
      181 atcatcccgt acgaaggcct gagcggtgac caaatgggtc aaatcgagaa aatctttaaa
      241 gtcgtctacc cagttgacga tcaccacttc aaggttatct tgcattacgg tacgctggtg
      301 attgatggtg tgaccccgaa tatgattgac tatttcggcc gtccgtatga aggcattgcc
      361 gtttttgacg gtaaaaagat caccgtcacc ggtaccctgt ggaatggcaa taagattatt
      421 gacgagcgtc tgattaaccc ggacggcagc ctgctgttcc gcgtgaccat caacggtgtc
      481 acgggttggc gtctgtgcga gcgcatcctg gcataatgaa ctgcacttgc tttgataatt
      541 aatgataaac aatctaaaag cactctaatc gttatcggag tgcttttaga ttactaatca
      601 aattgcttct actaattgcc tatcttccag tgatggaaca gcatttgtgc attggctgca
      661 acaatcagcc ttacttgtgc ctgttctatt tccgaaccga ccgcttgtat gaatccatca
      721 aaattcgttt tctctatgtt ggattccttg ttgctcatat tgtgatgata atttctacaa
      781 atatagtcat tggtaactat ctatgaaact gtttgatact tttatagttg attaaacttg
      841 ttcatggcat ttgccttaat atcatccgct atgtcaatgt agggtttcat agctttgtag
      901 tcgctgtgtc ccgtccattt catgaccacc tgtgccggga ttccgagagc cagcgcattg
      961 cagatgaatg tccttcttcc tgcatgggta ctgagcaaag cgtatttggg tgtgacttca
     1021 tcaatacgtt catttccctt gtagtaggtt tcccgtacag gctcgttgat ttctgccagt
     1081 tcgcccagct ctttcaggta atcgttcatc ttctggttgc tgatgacggg cagagccatg
     1141 taattctcga aatggatgtc cttgtatttg tccagtatgg ctttgctgta tttgttcagt
     1201 tcaatcgtca ggctgtcggc agtcttgact gtggttattt cgatgtggtc ggacttcaca
     1261 tcgcttcttt tcagattgcg aacatccgaa taccgcaaac tcgtaaagca gcagaacagg
     1321 aaaacatcac gcacacgttc caggtattgc ttatccttgg gtatctggta gtctttcagc
     1381 ttgttcagtt catcccaagt caggaagatt acttttttcg aggtggtttt cagtttcggt
     1441 ttgaacgtat cgtatgcaat gttctgatga tgtcctttct tgaagctcca gcgcaggaac
     1501 catttgagga atcccatttg cttgccgatg gtgctgtttc tcatatcctt ggtgtcacgc
     1561 aggaagttga cgtattcgtt caatccaaac tcgttgaaat agttgaacgt tgcatcctcc
     1621 ttgaactctt tgaggtggtt cctcactgct gcaaattttt cataggtgga tgccgtccag
     1681 ttattctggt taccgcactc ttttacaaac tcatcgaaca cctcccaaaa gctgacaggg
     1741 gcttcttccg gctgttcttc gctggtgtct ttcattctca tgttgaaagc ttccttcaac
     1801 tgttgggtcg ttggcatgac ctcctgcacc tcaaattcct tgaaaatatt ctggatttcg
     1861 gcatagtatt tcagcaagtc cgtattgatt tcggctgcac tttgctttag cttgttggta
     1921 catccgctct ttacccgctg cttatctgca tcccatttgg ctacgtcaat ccggtagccc
     1981 gttgtaaact cgatgcgttg gctggcaaag atgacacgca tacggatggg tacgttctct
     2041 acgattggca caccgttctt tttccggctc tccaatgcaa aaatgatgtt gcgcttgata
     2101 ttcataattg ggtgcgtttg aaattctaca cccaaatata cacccaatta ttgagatagc
     2161 aaaagacatt tagaaacatt tacttttact ctatattgta atttacactt gattatcagt
     2221 cgtttgcagt cttatgatat tctgtgaaag tataagttcg agagcctgtc tctccgcaaa
     2281 aaacgctgaa aatcagcaga ttgcaaaaca aacaccctgt tttacaccca agaatgtaaa
     2341 gtcggctgtt tttgttttat ttaagataat acaaccacta cataataaaa gagtagcgat
     2401 attaaaagaa tccgatgaga aaagactaat atttatctat ccattcagtt tgatttttca
     2461 ggactttaca tcgtcctgaa agtatttgtt ggtaccggta ccgaggacgc gtaaacattt
     2521 acagttgcat gtggcctatt gtttttagcc gttaaatatt ttataactat taaatagcga
     2581 tacaaattgt tcgaaactaa tattgtttat atcatatatt ctcgcatgtt ttaaagcttt
     2641 attaaattga ttttttgtaa acagtttttc gtactctttg ttaacccatt tcattacaaa
     2701 agtttcatat ttttttctct ctttaaatgc catttttgct ggctttcttt ttaatacaat
     2761 taatgtgcta tccactttag gttttggatg gaaataatac ctaggaattt ttgctaatat
     2821 agaaatatct acctctgcca ttaacagcaa tgctagtgat ctgtttgtat ctaataacat
     2881 tttagcaaaa ccatattcca ctattaaata acttattgtg gctgaacttt caaaaacaat
     2941 ttttcgaatt atatttgtgc ttatgttgta aggtatgctg ccaaatattt tatatggatt
     3001 gtggctagga aatgtaaatt tcagtatatc atcatttact atttgatagt taggataatt
     3061 taagagctta ttacgagtta cctcacataa tttagaatca atttctatcg ccgttacaaa
     3121 attacatctc tttaccaatc cagcagtaaa atgacctttc cctgcaccta tttcaaagat
     3181 gttatctttt tcatctaaac ttatgcaatt cattattttt tctatgtgat attttgaagt
     3241 aataaaattt tgactatctt ttatatttac tttgttcatt ataacctctc cttaatttat
     3301 tgcatctctt ttcgaatatt tatgtttttt gagaaaagaa cgtactcatg gttcatcccg
     3361 atatgcgtat cggtctgtat atcagcaact ttctatgtgt ttcaactaca atagtcatct
     3421 attctcatct ttctgagtcc accccctgca aagcccctct ttacgacata aaaattcggt
     3481 cggaaaaggt atgcaaaaga tgtttctctc tttaagagaa actcttcggg atgcaaaaat
     3541 atgaaaataa ctccaattca ccaaattata tagcgacttt tttacaaaat gctaaaattt
     3601 gttgatttcc gtcaagcaat tgttgagcaa aaatgtcttt tacgataaaa tgatacctca
     3661 atatcaactg tttagcaaaa cgatatttct cttaaagaga gaaacacctt tttgttcacc
     3721 aatccccgac ttttaatccc gcggccatga ttgaaaaagg aagagtatga gtattcaaca
     3781 tttccgtgtc gcccttattc ccttttttgc ggcattttgc cttcctgttt ttgctcaccc
     3841 agaaacgctg gtgaaagtaa aagatgctga agatcagttg ggtgcacgag tgggttacat
     3901 cgaactggat ctcaacagcg gtaagatcct tgagagtttt cgccccgaag aacgttttcc
     3961 aatgatgagc acttttaaag ttctgctatg tggcgcggta ttatcccgta ttgacgccgg
     4021 gcaagagcaa ctcggtcgcc gcatacacta ttctcagaat gacttggttg agtactcacc
     4081 agtcacagaa aagcatctta cggatggcat gacagtaaga gaattatgca gtgctgccat
     4141 aaccatgagt gataacactg cggccaactt acttctgaca acgatcggag gaccgaagga
     4201 gctaaccgct tttttgcaca acatggggga tcatgtaact cgccttgatc gttgggaacc
     4261 ggagctgaat gaagccatac caaacgacga gcgtgacacc acgatgcctg tagcaatggc
     4321 aacaacgttg cgcaaactat taactggcga actacttact ctagcttccc ggcaacaatt
     4381 aatagactgg atggaggcgg ataaagttgc aggaccactt ctgcgctcgg cccttccggc
     4441 tggctggttt attgctgata aatctggagc cggtgagcgt gggtctcgcg gtatcattgc
     4501 agcactgggg ccagatggta agccctcccg tatcgtagtt atctacacga cggggagtca
     4561 ggcaactatg gatgaacgaa atagacagat cgctgagata ggtgcctcac tgattaagca
     4621 ttggtaactg tcagaccaag tttactcata acgcgtcaat tcgaggggga tcaattccgt
     4681 gataggtggg ctgcccttcc tggttggctt ggtttcatca gccatccgct tgccctcatc
     4741 tgttacgccg gcggtagccg gccagcctcg cagagcagga ttcccgttga gcaccgccag
     4801 gtgcgaataa gggacagtga agaaggaaca cccgctcgcg ggtgggccta cttcacctat
     4861 cctgcccggc tgacgccgtt ggatacacca aggaaagtct acacgaaccc tttggcaaaa
     4921 tcctgtatat cgtgcgaaaa aggatggata taccgaaaaa atcgctataa tgaccccgaa
     4981 gcagggttat gcagcggaaa acggaattga tccggccacg atgcgtccgg cgtagaggat
     5041 ctgaagatca gcagttcaac ctgttgatag tacgtactaa gctctcatgt ttcacgtact
     5101 aagctctcat gtttaacgta ctaagctctc atgtttaacg aactaaaccc tcatggctaa
     5161 cgtactaagc tctcatggct aacgtactaa gctctcatgt ttcacgtact aagctctcat
     5221 gtttgaacaa taaaattaat ataaatcagc aacttaaata gcctctaagg ttttaagttt
     5281 tataagaaaa aaaagaatat ataaggcttt taaagctttt aaggtttaac ggttgtggac
     5341 aacaagccag ggatgtaacg cactgagaag cccttagagc ctctcaaagc aattttgagt
     5401 gacacaggaa cacttaacgg ctgacatggg aattcccctc caccgcggtg gcggccgctg
     5461 atctggaaga agcaatgaaa gctgctgtta agtctccgaa tcaggtattg ttcctgacag
     5521 gtgtattccc atccggtaaa cgcggatact ttgcagttga tctgactcag gaataaatta
     5581 taaattaagg taagaagatt gtaggataag ctaatgaaat agaaaaagga tgccgtcaca
     5641 caacttgtcg gcattctttt ttgttttatt agttgaaaat atagtgaaaa agttgcctaa
     5701 atatgtatgt taacaaatta tttgtcgtaa ctttgcactc caaatctgtt tttaacatat
     5761 ggcacta
//
