Features (pLannotate 1.2.2; 8 found; start..end, strand, type, name):
      1..513     +  CDS            LUCI_OPLGR (fragment): Experimental evidence at protein level: Swiss-Prot protein existence level 1. Catalytic subunit of oplophorus-luciferin 2-monooxygenase. Oxidoreductase that converts coelenterazine (the oplophorus luciferin) to coelenteramide under emission of blue light with a maximum at 454 nm. Is also active with bisdeoxycoelenterazine. From Oplophorus gracilirostris (Luminous shrimp).
   2545..3273    -  CDS            ermC': ERM_BACIU - Experimental evidence at protein level: Swiss-Prot protein existence level 1. This protein produces a dimethylation of the adenine residue at position 2085 in 23S rRNA, resulting in reduced affinity between ribosomes and macrolide-lincosamide-streptogramin B antibiotics. From Bacillus subtilis.
   3744..3760    +  promoter       AmpR promoter (fragment): bla
   3761..4621    +  CDS            AmpR: β-lactamase; bla; confers resistance to ampicillin, carbenicillin, and related antibiotics
   4674..4719    -  CDS            traJ (fragment): oriT-recognizing protein; traJ
   4752..4861    -  oriT           oriT: incP origin of transfer
   5032..5420    +  rep_origin     R6K γ ori: γ replication origin from E. coli plasmid R6K; requires the R6K initiator protein pi for replication
   5432..5453    +  misc_feature   MCS (fragment): pBluescript multiple cloning site
>Addgene plasmid #68543 | pMM553 | addgene full sequence | sequence record 408700 | Addgene NGS Result
ATGGTTTTTACTCTGGAAGATTTTGTTGGCGATTGGCGTCAGACCGCGGGTTATAATTTGGATCAAGTCC
TGGAACAGGGTGGCGTAAGCTCTCTGTTCCAGAACCTGGGTGTGAGCGTGACGCCGATTCAGCGCATCGT
TCTGTCCGGCGAGAACGGTCTGAAAATTGATATTCATGTGATCATCCCGTACGAAGGCCTGAGCGGTGAC
CAAATGGGTCAAATCGAGAAAATCTTTAAAGTCGTCTACCCAGTTGACGATCACCACTTCAAGGTTATCT
TGCATTACGGTACGCTGGTGATTGATGGTGTGACCCCGAATATGATTGACTATTTCGGCCGTCCGTATGA
AGGCATTGCCGTTTTTGACGGTAAAAAGATCACCGTCACCGGTACCCTGTGGAATGGCAATAAGATTATT
GACGAGCGTCTGATTAACCCGGACGGCAGCCTGCTGTTCCGCGTGACCATCAACGGTGTCACGGGTTGGC
GTCTGTGCGAGCGCATCCTGGCATAATGAACTGCACTTGCTTTGATAATTAATGATAAACAATCTAAAAG
CACTCTAATCGTTATCGGAGTGCTTTTAGATTACTAATCAAATTGCTTCTACTAATTGCCTATCTTCCAG
TGATGGAACAGCATTTGTGCATTGGCTGCAACAATCAGCCTTACTTGTGCCTGTTCTATTTCCGAACCGA
CCGCTTGTATGAATGCATCAAAATTCGTTTTCTCTACGTTGGATTCCTTGTTGCTCATATTGTGATGATA
ATTTCTACAAATATAGTCATTGGTAACTATCTATGAAACTGTTTGATACTTTTATAGTTGATTAAACTTG
TTCATGGCATTTGCCTTAATATCATCCGCTATGTCAATGTAGGGTTTCATAGCTTTGTAGTCGCTGTGTC
CCGTCCATTTCATGACCACCTGTGCCGGGATTCCGAGAGCCAGCGCATTGCAGATGAATGTCCTTTTTCC
TGCATGGGTACTGAGCAAAGCGTATTTGGGTGTGACTTCATCAATACGTTCATTTCCCTTGTAGTAGGTT
TCCCGTACAGGCTCGTTGATTTCTGCCAGTTCGCCCAGCTCTTTCAGGTAATCGTTCATCTTCTGGTTGC
TGATGACGGGCAGAGCCATGTAATTCTCGAAATGGATGTCCTTGTATTTGTCCAGTATGGCTTTGCTGTA
TTTGTTCAGTTCAATCGTCAGGCTGTCGGCAGTCTTGACTGTGGTTATTTCGATGTGGTCGGACTTCACA
TCGCTTCTTTTCAGATTGCGAACATCCGAATACCGCAAACTCGTAAAGCAGCAGAACAGGAAAACATCAC
GCACACGTTCCAGGTATTGCTTATCCTTGGGTATCTGGTAGTCTTTCAGCTTGTTCAGTTCATCCCAAGT
CAGGAAGATTACTTTTTTCGAGGTGGTTTTCAGTTTCGGTTTGAACGTATCGTATGCAATGTTCTGATGA
TGTCCTTTCTTGAAGCTCCAGCGCAGGAACCATTTGAGGAATCCCATTTGCTTGCCGATGGTGCTGTTTC
TCATATCCTTGGTGTCACGCAGGAAGTTGACGTATTCGTTCAATCCAAACTCGTTGAAATAGTTGAACGT
TGCATCCTCCTTGAACTCTTTGAGGTGGTTCCTCACTGCTGCAAATTTTTCATAGGTGGATGCCGTCCAG
TTATTCTGGTTACCGCACTCTTTTACAAACTCATCGAACACCTCCCAAAAGCTGACAGGGGCTTCTTCCG
GCTGTTCTTCACTGGTGTCTTTCATTCTCATGTTGAAAGCTTCCTTCAACTGTTGGGTCGTTGGCATGAC
CTCCTGCACCTCAAATTCCTTGAAAATATTCTGGATTTCGGCATAGTATTTCAGCAAGTCCGTATTGATT
TCGGCTGCACTTTGCTTTAGCTTGTTGGTACATCCGTTCTTTACCCGCTGCTTATCTGCATCCCATTTGG
CTACGTCAATCCGGTAGCCCGTTGTAAACTCGATACGTTGGCTGGCAAAGATGACACGCATACGGATGGG
TACGTTCTCTACGATTGGCACACCGTTCTTTTTCCGGCTCTCCAATGCAAAAATGATGTTGCGCTTGATA
TTCATAATTGGGTGCGTTTGAAATTCTACACCCAAATATACACCCAATTATTGAGATAGCAAAAGACATT
TAGAAACATTTACTTTTACTCTATATTGTAATTTACACTTGATTATCAGTCGTTTGCAGTTTTATGATAT
TCTGTGAAAGTATAAGTTCGAGAGCCTGTCTCTCCGCAAAAAACGCTGAAAATCAGCAGATTGCAAAACA
AACACCCTGTTTTACACCCAAGAATGTAAAGTCGGGTGTTTTTGTTTTATTTAAGATAATACAACCACTA
CATAATAAAAGAGTAGCGATATTAAAAGAATCCGATGAGAAAAGACTAATATTTATCTATCCATTCAGTT
TGATTTCTCAGGACTTTACATCGTCCTGAAAGTATTTGTTGGTACCGAGGACGCGTAAACATTTACAGTT
GCATGTGGCCTATTGTTTTTAGCCGTTAAATATTTTATAACTATTAAATAGCGATACAAATTGTTCGAAA
CTAATATTGTTTATATCATATATTCTCGCATGTTTTAAAGCTTTATTAAATTGATTTTTTGTAAACAGTT
TTTCGTACTCTTTGTTAACCCATTTCATTACAAAAGTTTCATATTTTTTTCTCTCTTTAAATGCCATTTT
TGCTGGCTTTCTTTTTAATACAATTAATGTGCTATCCACTTTAGGTTTTGGATGGAAATAATACCTAGGA
ATTTTTGCTAATATAGAAATATCTACCTCTGCCATTAACAGCAATGCTAGTGATCTGTTTGTATCTAATA
ACATTTTAGCAAAACCATATTCCACTATTAAATAACTTATTGTGGCTGAACTTTCAAAAACAATTTTTCG
AATTATATTTGTGCTTATGTTGTAAGGTATGCTGCCAAATATTTTATATGGATTGTGGCTAGGAAATGTA
AATTTCAGTATATCATCATTTACTATTTGATAGTTAGGATAATTTAAGAGCTTATTACGAGTTACCTCAC
ATAATTTAGAATCAATTTCTATCGCCGTTACAAAATTACATCTCTTTACCAATCCAGCAGTAAAATGACC
TTTCCCTGCACCTATTTCAAAGATGTTATCTTTTTCATCTAAACTTATGCAATTCATTATTTTTTCTATG
TGATATTTTGAAGTAATAAAATTTTGACTATCTTTTATATTTACTTTGTTCATTATAACCTCTCCTTAAT
TTATTGCATCTCTTTTCGAATATTTATGTTTTTTGAGAAAAGAACGTACTCATGGTTCATCCCGATATGC
GTATCGGTCTGTATATCAGCAACTTTCTATGTGTTTCAACTACAATAGTCATCTATTCTCATCTTTCTGA
GTCCACCCCCTGCAAAGCCCCTCTTTACGACATAAAAATTCGGTCGGAAAAGGTATGCAAAAGATGTTTC
TCTCTTTAAGAGAAACTCTTCGGGATGCAAAAATATGAAAATAACTCCAATTCACCAAATTATATAGCGA
CTTTTTTACAAAATGCTAAAATTTGTTGATTTCCGTCAAGCAATTGTTGAGCAAAAATGTCTTTTACGAT
AAAATGATACCTCAATATCAACTGTTTAGCAAAACGATATTTCTCTTAAAGAGAGAAACACCTTTTTGTT
CACCAATCCCCGACTTTTAATCCCGCGGCCATGATTGAAAAAGGAAGAGTATGAGTATTCAACATTTCCG
TGTCGCCCTTATTCCCTTTTTTGCGGCATTTTGCCTTCCTGTTTTTGCTCACCCAGAAACGCTGGTGAAA
GTAAAAGATGCTGAAGATCAGTTGGGTGCACGAGTGGGTTACATCGAACTGGATCTCAACAGCGGTAAGA
TCCTTGAGAGTTTTCGCCCCGAAGAACGTTTTCCAATGATGAGCACTTTTAAAGTTCTGCTATGTGGCGC
GGTATTATCCCGTATTGACGCCGGGCAAGAGCAACTCGGTCGCCGCATACACTATTCTCAGAATGACTTG
GTTGAGTACTCACCAGTCACAGAAAAGCATCTTACGGATGGCATGACAGTAAGAGAATTATGCAGTGCTG
CCATAACCATGAGTGATAACACTGCGGCCAACTTACTTCTGACAACGATCGGAGGACCGAAGGAGCTAAC
CGCTTTTTTGCACAACATGGGGGATCATGTAACTCGCCTTGATCGTTGGGAACCGGAGCTGAATGAAGCC
ATACCAAACGACGAGCGTGACACCACGATGCCTGTAGCAATGGCAACAACGTTGCGCAAACTATTAACTG
GCGAACTACTTACTCTAGCTTCCCGGCAACAATTAATAGACTGGATGGAGGCGGATAAAGTTGCAGGACC
ACTTCTGCGCTCGGCCCTTCCGGCTGGCTGGTTTATTGCTGATAAATCTGGAGCCGGTGAGCGTGGGTCT
CGCGGTATCATTGCAGCACTGGGGCCAGATGGTAAGCCCTCCCGTATCGTAGTTATCTACACGACGGGGA
GTCAGGCAACTATGGATGAACGAAATAGACAGATCGCTGAGATAGGTGCCTCACTGATTAAGCATTGGTA
ACTGTCAGACCAAGTTTACTCATAACGCGTCAATTCGAGGGGGATCAATTCCGTGATAGGTGGGCTGCCC
TTCCTGGTTGGCTTGGTTTCATCAGCCATCCGCTTGCCCTCATCTGTTACGCCGGCGGTAGCCGGCCAGC
CTCGCAGAGCAGGATTCCCGTTGAGCACCGCCAGGTGCGAATAAGGGACAGTGAAGAAGGAACACCCGCT
CGCGGGTGGGCCTACTTCACCTATCCTGCCCGGCTGACGCCGTTGGATACACCAAGGAAAGTCTACACGA
ACCCTTTGGCAAAATCCTGTATATCGTGCGAAAAAGGATGGATATACCGAAAAAATCGCTATAATGACCC
CGAAGCAGGGTTATGCAGCGGAAAACGGAATTGATCCGGCCACGATGCGTCCGGCGTAGAGGATCTGAAG
ATCAGCAGTTCAACCTGTTGATAGTACGTACTAAGCTCTCATGTTTCACGTACTAAGCTCTCATGTTTAA
CGTACTAAGCTCTCATGTTTAACGAACTAAACCCTCATGGCTAACGTACTAAGCTCTCATGGCTAACGTA
CTAAGCTCTCATGTTTCACGTACTAAGCTCTCATGTTTGAACAATAAAATTAATATAAATCAGCAACTTA
AATAGCCTCTAAGGTTTTAAGTTTTATAAGAAAAAAAAGAATATATAAGGCTTTTAAAGCTTTTAAGGTT
TAACGGTTGTGGACAACAAGCCAGGGATGTAACGCACTGAGAAGCCCTTAGAGCCTCTCAAAGCAATTTT
GAGTGACACAGGAACACTTAACGGCTGACATGGGAATTCCCCTCCACCGCGGTGGCGGCCGCTGATCTGG
AAGAAGCAATGAAAGCTGCTGTTAAGTCTCCGAATCAGGTATTGTTCCTGACAGGTGTATTCCCATCCGG
TAAACGCGGATACTTTGCAGTTGATCTGACTCAGGAATAAATTATAAATTAAGGTAAGAAGATTGTAGGA
TAAGCTAATGAAATAGAAAAAGGATGCCGTCACACAACTTGTCGGCATTCTTTTTTGTTTTATTAGTTGA
AAATATAGTGAAAAAGTTGCCTAAATATGTATGTTAACAAATTATTTGTCGTAACTTTGCACTCCAAATC
TGTTTTTAACATATGGCACTA
