LOCUS       Exported 802 bp ds-DNA linear SYN 30-MAY-2021
DEFINITION  NanoLuc expressed constitutively from PBT1311, pNBU2 backbone, AmpR.
ACCESSION   .
VERSION     .
KEYWORDS    pMM553
SOURCE      synthetic DNA construct
  ORGANISM  synthetic DNA construct
REFERENCE   1 (bases 1 to 802)
  AUTHORS   Mimee M, Tucker AC, Voigt CA, Lu TK
  TITLE     Programming a Human Commensal Bacterium, Bacteroides
            thetaiotaomicron, to Sense and Respond to Stimuli in the Murine Gut
            Microbiota.
  JOURNAL   Cell Syst. 2015 Jul 29;1(1):62-71. doi: 10.1016/j.cels.2015.06.001.
  PUBMED    26918244
REFERENCE   2 (bases 1 to 802)
  AUTHORS   .
  TITLE     Direct Submission
  JOURNAL   Exported May 30, 2021 from SnapGene Server 1.1.58
            http://www.snapgene.com
FEATURES             Location/Qualifiers
     source          1..802
                     /organism="synthetic DNA construct"
                     /mol_type="other DNA"
ORIGIN
        1 acaccgttga tggtcacgcg gaacagcagg ctgccgtccg ggttaatcag acgctcgtca
       61 ataatcttat tgccattcca cagggtaccg gtgacggtga tctttttacc gtcaaaaacg
      121 gcaatgcctt catacggacg gccgaaatag tcaatcatat tcggggtcac accatcaatc
      181 accagcgtac cgtaatgcaa gataaccttg aagtggtgat cgtcaactgg gtagacgact
      241 ttaaagattt tctcgatttg acccatttgg tcaccgctca ggccttcgta cgggatgatc
      301 acatgaatat caattttcag accgttctcg ccggacagaa cgatgcgctg aatcggcgtc
      361 acgctcacac ccaggttctg gaacagagag cttacgccac cctgttccag gacttgatcc
      421 aaattataac ccgcggtctg acgccaatcg ccaacaaaat cttccagagt aaaaaccatt
      481 agtgccatat gttaaaaaca gatttggagt gcaaagttac gacaaataat ttgttaacat
      541 acatatttag gcaacttttt cactatattt tcaactaata aaacaaaaaa gaatgccgac
      601 aagttgtgtg acggcatcct ttttctattt cattagctta tcctacaatc ttcttacctt
      661 aatttataat ttattcctga gtcagatcaa ctgcaaagta tccgcgttta ccggatggga
      721 atacacctgt caggaacaat acctgattcg gagacttaac agcagctttc attgcttctt
      781 ccagatcagc ggccgccacc gc
//
