>Addgene plasmid #68543 | pMM553 | addgene partial sequence | sequence record 125446 | pGP704-R 5'-aacaagccagggatgtaacg-3'
TTTGAGTGACACAGGAACACTTAACGGCTGACATGGGAATTCCCCTCCACCGCGGTGGCGGCCGCTGATC
TGGAAGAAGCAATGAAAGCTGCTGTTAAGTCTCCGAATCAGGTATTGTTCCTGACAGGTGTATTCCCATC
CGGTAAACGCGGATACTTTGCAGTTGATCTGACTCAGGAATAAATTATAAATTAAGGTAAGAAGATTGTA
GGATAAGCTAATGAAATAGAAAAAGGATGCCGTCACACAACTTGTCGGCATTCTTTTTTGTTTTATTAGT
TGAAAANATAGTGAAAAAGTTGCCTAAATATGTATGTTAACAAATTATTTGTCGTAACTTTGCACTCCAA
ATCTGTTTTTAACATATGGCACTAATGGTTTTTACTCTGGAAGATTTTGTTGGCGATTGGCGTCAGACCG
CGGGTTATAATTTGGATCAAGTCCTGGAACAGGGTGGCGTAAGCTCTCTGTTCCAGAACCTGGGTGTGAG
CGTGACGCCGATTCAGCGCATCGTTCTGTCCGGCGAGAACGGTCTGAAAATTGATATTCATGTGATCATC
CCGTACGAAGGCCTGAGCGGTGACCAAATGGGTCAAATCGAGAAAATCTTTAAAGTCGTCTACCCAGTTG
ACGATCACCACTTCAAGGTTATCTTGCATTACGGTACGCTGGTGATTGATGGTGTGACCCCGAATATGAT
TGACTATTTCGGCCGTCCGTATGAAGGCATTGCCGTTTTTGACGGTAAAAAGATCACCGTCACCGGTACC
CTGTGGAATGGCAATAAGATTATTGACGAGCGTCTGATTAACCCGGACGGCAGCCTGCTGTTCCGCGTGA
CCATCAACGGTGTCACGGGTTGGCGTCTGTGCGAGCGCATCC
